>Addgene plasmid #26177 | pMLLCK-J72032 | depositor full sequence | sequence record 12298 | Author sequence
GATCTAAAGAAACCGCTGCTGCTAAATTCGAACGTCAGCACATGGATTCCTAAGGATCCTAACTCGCTCC
TCAGGCTTCCTCGCTCACTGACTCGCTGCGCTCGGTCGTTCGGCTGCGGCGAGCGGTATCAGCTCACTCA
AAGGCGGTAATCAATTCGACCCAGCTTTCTTGTACAAAGTGGTTGATCGGATCTGCTGATCCTTCAACTC
AGCAAAAGTTCGATTTATTCAACAAAGCCACGTTGTGTCTCAAAATCTCTGATGTTACATTGCACAAGAT
AAAAATATATCATCATGAACAATAAAACTGTCTGCTTACATAAACAGTAATACAAGGGGTGTTATGAGCC
ATATTCAACGGGAAACGTCTTGCTCCAGGCCGCGATTAAATTCCAACATGGATGCTGATTTATATGGGTA
TAAATGGGCTCGCGATAATGTCGGGCAATCAGGTGCGACAATCTATCGATTGTATGGGAAGCCCGATGCG
CCAGAGTTGTTTCTGAAACATGGCAAAGGTAGCGTTGCCAATGATGTTACAGATGAGATGGTCAGACTAA
ACTGGCTGACGGAATTTATGCCTCTTCCGACCATCAAGCATTTTATCCGTACTCCTGATGATGCATGGTT
ACTCACCACTGCGATCCCCGGGAAAACAGCATTCCAGGTATTAGAAGAATATCCTGATTCAGGTGAAAAT
ATTGTTGATGCGCTGGCAGTGTTCCTGCGCCGGTTGCATTCGATTCCTGTTTGTAATTGTCCTTTTAACA
GCGATCGCGTATTTCGTCTCGCTCAGGCGCAATCACGAATGAATAACGGTTTGGTTGATGCGAGTGATTT
TGATGACGAGCGTAATGGCTGGCCTGTTGAACAAGTCTGGAAAGAAATGCATAAGCTTTTGCCATTCTCA
CCGGATTCAGTCGTCACTCATGGTGATTTCTCACTTGATAACCTTATTTTTGACGAGGGGAAATTAATAG
GTTGTATTGATGTTGGACGAGTCGGAATCGCAGACCGATACCAGGATCTTGCCATCCTATGGAACTGCCT
CGGTGAGTTTTCTCCTTCATTACAGAAACGGCTTTTTCAAAAATATGGTATTGATAATCCTGATATGAAT
AAATTGCAGTTTCATTTGATGCTCGATGAGTTTTTCTAATCAGAATTGGTTAATTGGTTGTAACACTGGC
AGAGCATTACGCTGACTTGACGGGAGGATCTCTGAAGACTCTCGAGCTGCAGGACTCACAGCTCCTCGGA
TCTTTGATCGGGCACGTAAGAGGTTCCAACTTTCACCATAATGAAATAAGATCACTACCGGGCGTATTTT
TTGAGTTATCGAGATTTTCAGGAGCTAAGGAAGCTAAAATGGAGAAAAAAATCACTGGATATACCACCGT
TGATATATCCCAATGGCATCGTAAAGAACATTTTGAGGCATTTCAGTCAGTTGCTCAATGTACCTATAAC
CAGACCGTTCAGCTGGATATTACGGCCTTTTTAAAGACCGTAAAGAAAAATAAGCACAAGTTTTATCCGG
CCTTTATTCACATTCTTGCCCGCCTGATGAATGCTCATCCGGAATTTCGTATGGCAATGAAAGACGGTGA
GCTGGTGATATGGGATAGTGTTCACCCTTGTTACACCGTTTTCCATGAGCAAACTGAAACGTTTTCATCG
CTCTGGAGTGAATACCACGACGATTTCCGGCAGTTTCTACACATATATTCGCAAGATGTGGCGTGTTACG
GTGAAAACCTGGCCTATTTCCCTAAAGGGTTTATTGAGAATATGTTTTTCGTCTCAGCCAATCCCTGGGT
GAGTTTCACCAGTTTTGATTTAAACGTGGCCAATATGGACAACTTCTTCGCCCCCGTTTTCACCATGGGC
AAATATTATACGCAAGGCGACAAGGTGCTGATGCCGCTGGCGATTCAGGTTCATCATGCCGTTTGTGATG
GCTTCCATGTCGGCAGAATGCTTAATGAATTACAACAGTACTGCGATGAGTGGCAGGGCGGGGCGTAATT
TGATATCGAGCTCGCTTGGACTCCTGTTGATAGATCCAGTAATGACCTCAGAACTCCATCTGGATTTGTT
CAGAACGCTCGGTTGCCGCCGGGCGTTTTTTATTGGTGAGAATCCAAGCCTCGGATCTAGCAGTTCAACC
TGTTGATAGTACGTACTAAGCTCTCATGTTTCACGTACTAAGCTCTCATGTTTAACGTACTAAGCTCTCA
TGTTTAACGAACTAAACCCTCATGGCTAACGTACTAAGCTCTCATGGCTAACGTACTAAGCTCTCATGTT
TCACGTACTAAGCTCTCATGTTTGAACAATAAAATTAATATAAATCAGCAACTTAAATAGCCTCTAAGGT
TTTAAGTTTTATAAGAAAAAAAAGAATATATAAGGCTTTTAAAGCTTTTAAGGTTTAACGGTTGTGGACA
ACAAGCCAGGGATGTAACGCACTGAGAAGCCCTTAGAGCCTCTCAAAGCAATTTTGAGTGACACAGGAAC
ACTTAACGGCTGACATGGGAATTAGCCATGGGCCCGTGCGAATCACGGATCTCCCGATCAAGAATTGCCA
TTATCAACAAGTTTGTACAAAAAAGCAGGCTCCGAATTGGTATCACGAGGCAGAATTTCAGATAAAAAAA
ATCCTTAGCTTTCGCTAAGGATCTGAAGTGGAATTCATGA
Features (pLannotate 1.2.2; 9 found; start..end, strand, type, name):
      6..46      +  CDS            S-Tag (fragment): affinity and epitope tag derived from pancreatic ribonuclease A
    159..183     -  protein_bind   attB2: mutant version of attB; recombination site for the Gateway® BP reaction BP Clonase™
    344..1159    +  CDS            KanR: aminoglycoside phosphotransferase; aph(3')-Ia; confers resistance to kanamycin in bacteria or G418 (Geneticin®) in eukaryotes
   1271..1368    +  promoter       cat promoter: promoter of the E. coli cat gene encoding chloramphenicol acetyltransferase
   1369..2025    +  CDS            cat: CAT_ECOLX - Experimental evidence at protein level: Swiss-Prot protein existence level 1. This enzyme is an effector of chloramphenicol resistance in bacteria. From Escherichia coli. This protein is used as a marker in many commonly used cloning vectors, such as pACYC184.
   2049..2143    +  terminator     lambda t0 terminator: transcription terminator from phage lambda
   2179..2535    +  rep_origin     R6K γ ori: γ replication origin from E. coli plasmid R6K; requires the R6K initiator protein pi for replication
   2597..2621    +  protein_bind   attB1: mutant version of attB; recombination site for the Gateway® BP reaction BP Clonase™
   2645..2682    -  terminator     bacterial terminator (fragment): putative bacterial transcription terminator
