[The description below was written by a language model from this plasmid's Addgene catalogue record and pLannotate feature annotations shown in this document.]
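Description:
pMLLCK-J72032 is a small synthetic-biology part plasmid built on the pMLL-CK backbone, catalogued as a "2ab assembly vector", a format in which basic DNA parts are carried between paired antibiotic markers so that they can be joined stepwise into larger composites. It replicates from the R6K γ origin, which only functions when the R6K initiator protein pi is supplied by the host, so the plasmid is maintained at low copy in a pir+ E. coli strain and will not propagate in ordinary cloning strains. Selection is dual. A kanamycin resistance gene (aph(3')-Ia) and a chloramphenicol acetyltransferase gene with its own cat promoter, followed by a lambda t0 terminator, lie in tandem, and the depositor notes that both drugs must be present during growth.

The payload is a 54 bp basic part, J72032 (also called Bmll58), encoding a C-terminal S tag, the short affinity and epitope tag derived from pancreatic ribonuclease A. It is flanked by a 5′ BglII site and a 3′ BamHI site, both retained. These enzymes leave compatible ends, so the part can be fused to neighbouring parts, for example to the 3′ end of a coding sequence to add the tag for detection or purification. No promoter driving the tag is annotated, consistent with it being a storage and assembly part rather than an expression construct. The feature table also reports attB1 and attB2 Gateway-type recombination sites flanking the marker and origin region, plus a fragment of a putative bacterial terminator; the record does not explain their role. The annotated depositor sequence is 2,700 nt, somewhat shorter than the listed 2,852 bp backbone plus insert, a discrepancy the record does not resolve.
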