Addgene plasmid #26177: pMLLCK-J72032
Depositing lab: Christopher Anderson. Depositing organization: University of California, Berkeley.
Backbone
  Vector backbone: pMLL-CK
  Backbone size w/o insert (bp): 2852
  Vector type: Synthetic Biology ; 2ab assembly vector
Growth in bacteria
  Bacterial resistance: Chloramphenicol and Kanamycin, 25 & 50 μg/mL
  Growth temperature: 37°C
  Growth strain: Other
  Growth instructions: Provided in a pir+ strain. Grow at 37C
  Copy number: Low Copy
Gene/Insert
  Gene/Insert name: C terminal S tag (alt names: Bmll58; J72032)
  Insert size (bp): 54
  Cloning method: Restriction Enzyme; 5′ cloning site BglII (not destroyed); 3′ cloning site BamHI (not destroyed)
  Sequencing primers: 5′ gtatcacgaggcagaatttcag
Terms and licenses: Academic/Nonprofit Terms; Industry Terms: Not Available to Industry
Depositor comments: Note that this plasmid must be grown in both Chloramphenicol and Kanamycin
How to cite: pMLLCK-J72032 was a gift from Christopher Anderson (Addgene plasmid # 26177 ; http://n2t.net/addgene:26177 ; RRID:Addgene_26177)
