>Addgene plasmid #26177 | pMLLCK-J72032 | addgene partial sequence | sequence record 32295 | 26177 with pMLL-5 5'-gtatcacgaggcagaatttcag
AGGATCTGAAGTGGATTCATGAGATCTAAAGAAACCGCTGCTGCTAAATTCGAACGTCAGCACATGGATT
CCTAAGGATCCTAACTCGCTCCTCAGGCTTCCTCGCTCACTGACTCGCTGCGCTCGGTCGTTCGGCTGCG
GCGAGCGGTATCAGCTCACTCAAAGGCGGTAATCAATTCGACCCAGCTTTCTTGTACAAAGTGGTTGATC
GGATCTGCTGATCCTTCAACTCAGCAAAAGTTCGATTTATTCAACAAAGCCACGTTGTGTCTCAAAATCT
CTGATGTTACATTGCACAAGATAAAAATATATCATCATGAACAATAAAACTGTCTGCTTACATAAACAGT
AATACAAGGGGTGTTATGAGCCATATTCAACGGGAAACGTCTTGCTCCAGGCCGCGATTAAATTCCAACA
TGGATGCTGATTTATATGGGTATAAATGGGCTCGCGATAATGTCGGGCAATCAGGTGCGACAATCTATCG
ATTGTATGGGAAGCCCGATGCGCCAGAGTTGTTTCTGAAACATGGCAAAGGTAGCGTTGCCAATGATGTT
ACAGATGAGATGGTCAGACTAAACTGGCTGACGGAATTTATGCCTCTTCCGACCATCAAGCATTTTATCC
GTACTCCTGATGATGCATGGTTACTCACCACTGCGATCCCCGGGAAAACAGCATTCCAGGTATTAGAAGA
ATATCCTGATTCAGGTGAAAATATTGTTGATGCGCTGGCAGTGTTCCTGCGCCGGTTGCATTCGATTCCT
GTTTGTAATTGTCCTTTTAACAGCGATCGCGTATTTCGTCTCGCTCAGGCGCAATCACGA
